Addgene plasmid #105796: pKK-TEV-mCherry
Purpose: (Empty Backbone) Expression of your protein of interest in fusion with red fluorescent protein at the C-terminus (cleavable by TEV), (PMID: 15558047). mCherry descends from the first truly monomeric red FP mRFP1.
Depositing lab: Andrzej Dziembowski. Depositing organization: Polish Academy of Sciences, Institute of Biochemistry and Biophysics. Publication: Versatile approach for functional analysis of human proteins and efficient stable cell line generation using FLP-mediated recombination system. Szczesny RJ, Kowalska K, Klosowska-Kosicka K, Chlebowski A, Owczarek EP, Warkocki Z, Kulinski TM, Adamska D, Affek K, Jedroszkowiak A, Kotrys AV, Tomecki R, Krawczyk PS, Borowski LS, Dziembowski A. PLoS One. 2018 Mar 28;13(3):e0194887. doi: 10.1371/journal.pone.0194887. eCollection 2018. PubMed 29590189.
Backbone
  Vector backbone: pcDNA5/FRT/TO
  Backbone manufacturer: Invitrogen
  Vector type: Mammalian Expression ; Flp-In competent
  Selectable markers: Hygromycin
  Tag / fusion protein: TEV-mCherry (C terminal on backbone)
Growth in bacteria
  Bacterial resistance: Ampicillin, 100 μg/mL
  Growth temperature: 37°C
  Growth strain: DH5alpha
  Copy number: High Copy
Gene/Insert
  Gene/Insert name: None
  Tag / fusion protein: TEV-mCherry (C terminal on backbone)
Terms and licenses: Academic/Nonprofit Terms; Industry Terms: Not Available to Industry
Depositor comments: This vector is a member of the pKK vector family. Its cloning site was optimized for the SLIC approach, however, a traditional restriction and ligation based approach is also possible (see Szczesny RJ et al. for detailed protocols; bioRxiv, doi: https://doi.org/10.1101/160101) This vector is a derivate of the pcDNA5/FRT/TO plasmid (Invitrogen) and is suitable for stable cell line generation using the Flp-In system. Transcription of the gene of interest is driven by a tetracycline responsive CMV promoter. A given coding sequence can be cloned into all pKK vectors using just three universal PCR primers and a ligation-independent DNA cloning method. mCherry descends from the first truly monomeric red fluorescent protein mRFP1, which was obtained by mutating DsRed form Discosoma sp. Note that EGFP and mCherry come from different organisms and their sequences differ greatly. However, GFP-type termini were introduced into mCherry to increase tolerance of N- and C-terminal fusions in mammalian cells (PMID: 15558047). Thus, terminal sequences of EGFP and mCherry are the same.
How to cite: pKK-TEV-mCherry was a gift from Andrzej Dziembowski (Addgene plasmid # 105796 ; http://n2t.net/addgene:105796 ; RRID:Addgene_105796)
