[The description below was written by a language model from this plasmid's Addgene catalogue record and pLannotate feature annotations shown in this document.]
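Description:
pKK-TEV-mCherry is an empty mammalian expression backbone from the pKK vector family, derived from pcDNA5/FRT/TO and designed for making C-terminal red fluorescent fusions of a protein of interest. It is maintained in E. coli as a high-copy plasmid through a ColE1/pUC-type origin and an ampicillin resistance gene (AmpR with its own bla promoter). The annotated sequence is about 5.9 kb and carries no insert.

The expression cassette consists of the CMV enhancer and immediate early promoter followed by two short tet operator matches, which the annotation software labels as PLtetO-1 and TRE3GV fragments. This fits the depositor's description of a tetracycline-responsive CMV promoter, in which expression is held off in cells producing Tet repressor until tetracycline or an analogue is added. Downstream lies the cloning site, optimised for ligation-independent SLIC cloning with a set of universal primers shared across the family, though conventional restriction and ligation cloning is also possible. A coding sequence inserted there is read through into a TEV protease cleavage site and mCherry, so the fluorescent tag can be removed by TEV digestion, and transcription ends at the bGH polyadenylation signal. mCherry is a monomeric DsRed derivative, and the depositor notes that it carries GFP-type termini, so its terminal sequences match those of EGFP.

An FRT site sits immediately upstream of a hygromycin resistance coding sequence with an SV40 poly(A) signal and no annotated promoter of its own. In the Flp-In system, FLP-mediated recombination inserts the plasmid at a genomic FRT site in a suitable host line, and integration activates HygR, allowing hygromycin selection of stable cell lines. Typical uses are inducible expression, localisation and functional analysis of human proteins.
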