Features (pLannotate 1.2.2; 22 found; start..end, strand, type, name):
     28..80      -  misc_feature   bom (fragment): basis of mobility region from pBR322
    235..614     +  enhancer       CMV enhancer: human cytomegalovirus immediate early enhancer
    615..818     +  promoter       CMV promoter: human cytomegalovirus (CMV) immediate early promoter
    820..839     +  promoter       PLtetO-1 promoter (fragment): modified phage lambda PL promoter with tet operator sites (Lutz and Bujard, 1997)
    841..860     +  promoter       PLtetO-1 promoter (fragment): modified phage lambda PL promoter with tet operator sites (Lutz and Bujard, 1997)
    868..901     +  promoter       TRE3GV promoter (fragment): 3rd-generation Tet-responsive promoter that can be activated by binding of Tet-On® 3G, optimized for retroviral and lentiviral vectors
   1002..1018    +  CDS            TEV site (fragment): tobacco etch virus (TEV) protease recognition and cleavage site
   1090..1800    +  CDS            mCherry: monomeric derivative of DsRed fluorescent protein (Shaner et al., 2004) mammalian codon-optimized
   1844..2068    +  polyA_signal   bGH poly(A) signal: bovine growth hormone polyadenylation signal
   2072..2093    +  promoter       SV40 promoter (fragment): SV40 enhancer and early promoter
   2114..2347    +  rep_origin     f1 ori (fragment) (sequence partly withheld): f1 bacteriophage origin of replication; arrow indicates direction of (+) strand synthesis
   2352..2399    +  protein_bind   FRT: FLP-mediated recombination occurs in the 8-bp core sequence TCTAGAAA (Turan and Bode, 2011). FLP recombinase from the Saccharomyces cerevisiae 2μ plasmid
   2407..3429    +  CDS            HygR: aminoglycoside phosphotransferase from E. coli; aph(4)-Ia; confers resistance to hygromycin
   3439..3564    +  CDS            ble (fragment): BLE_KLEPN - Experimental evidence at protein level: Swiss-Prot protein existence level 1. Binding protein with a strong affinity to the bleomycin family of antibiotics. Binds to CL990; an antimitotic-antibiotic compound. From Klebsiella pneumoniae.
   3559..3680    +  polyA_signal   SV40 poly(A) signal: SV40 polyadenylation signal
   3753..3769    -  protein_bind   lac operator: The lac repressor binds to the lac operator to inhibit transcription in E. coli. This inhibition can be relieved by adding lactose or isopropyl-β-D-thiogalactopyranoside (IPTG). lac repressor encoded by lacI
   3777..3807    -  promoter       lac promoter: promoter for the E. coli lac operon
   3822..3843    -  protein_bind   CAP binding site: CAP binding activates transcription in the presence of cAMP. E. coli catabolite activator protein
   3856..3948    -  CDS            lacI (fragment): lac repressor; lacI; The lac repressor binds to the lac operator to inhibit transcription in E. coli. This inhibition can be relieved by adding lactose or isopropyl-β-D-thiogalactopyranoside (IPTG).
   4131..4719    -  rep_origin     ori: high-copy-number ColE1/pMB1/pBR322/pUC origin of replication
   4890..5750    -  CDS            AmpR: β-lactamase; bla; confers resistance to ampicillin, carbenicillin, and related antibiotics
   5751..5855    -  promoter       AmpR promoter: bla
>Addgene plasmid #105796 | pKK-TEV-mCherry | addgene full sequence | sequence record 203387 | Addgene NGS Result
GACGGATCGGGAGATCTCCCGATCCCCTATGGTGCACTCTCAGTACAATCTGCTCTGATGCCGCATAGTT
AAGCCAGTATCTGCTCCCTGCTTGTGTGTTGGAGGTCGCTGAGTAGTGCGCGAGCAAAATTTAAGCTACA
ACAAGGCAAGGCTTGACCGACAATTGCATGAAGAATCTGCTTAGGGTTAGGCGTTTTGCGCTGCTTCGCG
ATGTACGGGCCAGATATACGCGTTGACATTGATTATTGACTAGTTATTAATAGTAATCAATTACGGGGTC
ATTAGTTCATAGCCCATATATGGAGTTCCGCGTTACATAACTTACGGTAAATGGCCCGCCTGGCTGACCG
CCCAACGACCCCCGCCCATTGACGTCAATAATGACGTATGTTCCCATAGTAACGCCAATAGGGACTTTCC
ATTGACGTCAATGGGTGGAGTATTTACGGTAAACTGCCCACTTGGCAGTACATCAAGTGTATCATATGCC
AAGTACGCCCCCTATTGACGTCAATGACGGTAAATGGCCCGCCTGGCATTATGCCCAGTACATGACCTTA
TGGGACTTTCCTACTTGGCAGTACATCTACGTATTAGTCATCGCTATTACCATGGTGATGCGGTTTTGGC
AGTACATCAATGGGCGTGGATAGCGGTTTGACTCACGGGGATTTCCAAGTCTCCACCCCATTGACGTCAA
TGGGAGTTTGTTTTGGCACCAAAATCAACGGGACTTTCCAAAATGTCGTAACAACTCCGCCCCATTGACG
CAAATGGGCGGTAGGCGTGTACGGTGGGAGGTCTATATAAGCAGAGCTCTCCCTATCAGTGATAGAGATC
TCCCTATCAGTGATAGAGATCGTCGACGAGCTCGTTTAGTGAACCGTCAGATCGCCTGGAGACGCCATCC
ACGCTGTTTTGACCTCCATAGAAGACACCGGGACCGATCCAGCCTCCGGACTCTGGCGTTTAAACTTAAG
CTTGGTACCGAGCTCGGATCCGAAAACCTGTACTTCCAAGGAACCGGTGGTCACCTGTACAATCGATCCT
GCAGGAGCTAGCGAGAATTTGTATTTTCAGGGTGATATCATGGTGAGCAAGGGCGAGGAGGATAACATGG
CCATCATCAAGGAGTTCATGCGCTTCAAGGTGCACATGGAGGGCTCCGTGAACGGCCACGAGTTCGAGAT
CGAGGGCGAGGGCGAGGGCCGCCCCTACGAGGGCACCCAGACCGCCAAGCTGAAGGTGACCAAGGGTGGC
CCCCTGCCCTTCGCCTGGGACATCCTGTCCCCTCAGTTCATGTACGGCTCCAAGGCCTACGTGAAGCACC
CCGCCGACATCCCCGACTACTTGAAGCTGTCCTTCCCCGAGGGCTTCAAGTGGGAGCGCGTGATGAACTT
CGAGGACGGCGGCGTGGTGACCGTGACCCAGGACTCCTCCCTGCAGGACGGCGAGTTCATCTACAAGGTG
AAGCTGCGCGGCACCAACTTCCCCTCCGACGGCCCCGTAATGCAGAAGAAGACCATGGGCTGGGAGGCCT
CCTCCGAGCGGATGTACCCCGAGGACGGCGCCCTGAAGGGCGAGATCAAGCAGAGGCTGAAGCTGAAGGA
CGGCGGCCACTACGACGCTGAGGTCAAGACCACCTACAAGGCCAAGAAGCCCGTGCAGCTGCCCGGCGCC
TACAACGTCAACATCAAGTTGGACATCACCTCCCACAACGAGGACTACACCATCGTGGAACAGTACGAAC
GCGCCGAGGGCCGCCACTCCACCGGCGGCATGGACGAGCTGTACAAGTAGCTCGAGTCTAGAGGGCCCGT
TTAAACCCGCTGATCAGCCTCGACTGTGCCTTCTAGTTGCCAGCCATCTGTTGTTTGCCCCTCCCCCGTG
CCTTCCTTGACCCTGGAAGGTGCCACTCCCACTGTCCTTTCCTAATAAAATGAGGAAATTGCATCGCATT
GTCTGAGTAGGTGTCATTCTATTCTGGGGGGTGGGGTGGGGCAGGACAGCAAGGGGGAGGATTGGGAAGA
CAATAGCAGGCATGCTGGGGATGCGGTGGGCTCTATGGCTTCTGAGGCGGAAAGAACCAGCTGGGGCTCT
AGGGGGTATCCCC
[124 nt withheld, positions 2114-2237]
C
[91 nt withheld, positions 2239-2329]
AGGGTGATGGTTCACGTACCTAGAAGTTCCTATTCCGAAGTTCCTATTCTCTAGAAAGTATAGGAACTTC
CTTGGCCAAAAAGCCTGAACTCACCGCGACGTCTGTCGAGAAGTTTCTGATCGAAAAGTTCGACAGCGTC
TCCGACCTGATGCAGCTCTCGGAGGGCGAAGAATCTCGTGCTTTCAGCTTCGATGTAGGAGGGCGTGGAT
ATGTCCTGCGGGTAAATAGCTGCGCCGATGGTTTCTACAAAGATCGTTATGTTTATCGGCACTTTGCATC
GGCCGCGCTCCCGATTCCGGAAGTGCTTGACATTGGGGAATTCAGCGAGAGCCTGACCTATTGCATCTCC
CGCCGTGCACAGGGTGTCACGTTGCAAGACCTGCCTGAAACCGAACTGCCCGCTGTTCTGCAGCCGGTCG
CGGAGGCCATGGATGCGATCGCTGCGGCCGATCTTAGCCAGACGAGCGGGTTCGGCCCATTCGGACCGCA
AGGAATCGGTCAATACACTACATGGCGTGATTTCATATGCGCGATTGCTGATCCCCATGTGTATCACTGG
CAAACTGTGATGGACGACACCGTCAGTGCGTCCGTCGCGCAGGCTCTCGATGAGCTGATGCTTTGGGCCG
AGGACTGCCCCGAAGTCCGGCACCTCGTGCACGCGGATTTCGGCTCCAACAATGTCCTGACGGACAATGG
CCGCATAACAGCGGTCATTGACTGGAGCGAGGCGATGTTCGGGGATTCCCAATACGAGGTCGCCAACATC
TTCTTCTGGAGGCCGTGGTTGGCTTGTATGGAGCAGCAGACGCGCTACTTCGAGCGGAGGCATCCGGAGC
TTGCAGGATCGCCGCGGCTCCGGGCGTATATGCTCCGCATTGGTCTTGACCAACTCTATCAGAGCTTGGT
TGACGGCAATTTCGATGATGCAGCTTGGGCGCAGGGTCGATGCGACGCAATCGTCCGATCCGGAGCCGGG
ACTGTCGGGCGTACACAAATCGCCCGCAGAAGCGCGGCCGTCTGGACCGATGGCTGTGTAGAAGTACTCG
CCGATAGTGGAAACCGACGCCCCAGCACTCGTCCGAGGGCAAAGGAATAGCACGTACTACGAGATTTCGA
TTCCACCGCCGCCTTCTATGAAAGGTTGGGCTTCGGAATCGTTTTCCGGGACGCCGGCTGGATGATCCTC
CAGCGCGGGGATCTCATGCTGGAGTTCTTCGCCCACCCCAACTTGTTTATTGCAGCTTATAATGGTTACA
AATAAAGCAATAGCATCACAAATTTCACAAATAAAGCATTTTTTTCACTGCATTCTAGTTGTGGTTTGTC
CAAACTCATCAATGTATCTTATCATGTCTGTATACCGTCGACCTCTAGCTAGAGCTTGGCGTAATCATGG
TCATAGCTGTTTCCTGTGTGAAATTGTTATCCGCTCACAATTCCACACAACATACGAGCCGGAAGCATAA
AGTGTAAAGCCTGGGGTGCCTAATGAGTGAGCTAACTCACATTAATTGCGTTGCGCTCACTGCCCGCTTT
CCAGTCGGGAAACCTGTCGTGCCAGCTGCATTAATGAATCGGCCAACGCGCGGGGAGAGGCGGTTTGCGT
ATTGGGCGCTCTTCCGCTTCCTCGCTCACTGACTCGCTGCGCTCGGTCGTTCGGCTGCGGCGAGCGGTAT
CAGCTCACTCAAAGGCGGTAATACGGTTATCCACAGAATCAGGGGATAACGCAGGAAAGAACATGTGAGC
AAAAGGCCAGCAAAAGGCCAGGAACCGTAAAAAGGCCGCGTTGCTGGCGTTTTTCCATAGGCTCCGCCCC
CCTGACGAGCATCACAAAAATCGACGCTCAAGTCAGAGGTGGCGAAACCCGACAGGACTATAAAGATACC
AGGCGTTTCCCCCTGGAAGCTCCCTCGTGCGCTCTCCTGTTCCGACCCTGCCGCTTACCGGATACCTGTC
CGCCTTTCTCCCTTCGGGAAGCGTGGCGCTTTCTCATAGCTCACGCTGTAGGTATCTCAGTTCGGTGTAG
GTCGTTCGCTCCAAGCTGGGCTGTGTGCACGAACCCCCCGTTCAGCCCGACCGCTGCGCCTTATCCGGTA
ACTATCGTCTTGAGTCCAACCCGGTAAGACACGACTTATCGCCACTGGCAGCAGCCACTGGTAACAGGAT
TAGCAGAGCGAGGTATGTAGGCGGTGCTACAGAGTTCTTGAAGTGGTGGCCTAACTACGGCTACACTAGA
AGAACAGTATTTGGTATCTGCGCTCTGCTGAAGCCAGTTACCTTCGGAAAAAGAGTTGGTAGCTCTTGAT
CCGGCAAACAAACCACCGCTGGTAGCGGTGGTTTTTTTGTTTGCAAGCAGCAGATTACGCGCAGAAAAAA
AGGATCTCAAGAAGATCCTTTGATCTTTTCTACGGGGTCTGACGCTCAGTGGAACGAAAACTCACGTTAA
GGGATTTTGGTCATGAGATTATCAAAAAGGATCTTCACCTAGATCCTTTTAAATTAAAAATGAAGTTTTA
AATCAATCTAAAGTATATATGAGTAAACTTGGTCTGACAGTTACCAATGCTTAATCAGTGAGGCACCTAT
CTCAGCGATCTGTCTATTTCGTTCATCCATAGTTGCCTGACTCCCCGTCGTGTAGATAACTACGATACGG
GAGGGCTTACCATCTGGCCCCAGTGCTGCAATGATACCGCGAGACCCACGCTCACCGGCTCCAGATTTAT
CAGCAATAAACCAGCCAGCCGGAAGGGCCGAGCGCAGAAGTGGTCCTGCAACTTTATCCGCCTCCATCCA
GTCTATTAATTGTTGCCGGGAAGCTAGAGTAAGTAGTTCGCCAGTTAATAGTTTGCGCAACGTTGTTGCC
ATTGCTACAGGCATCGTGGTGTCACGCTCGTCGTTTGGTATGGCTTCATTCAGCTCCGGTTCCCAACGAT
CAAGGCGAGTTACATGATCCCCCATGTTGTGCAAAAAAGCGGTTAGCTCCTTCGGTCCTCCGATCGTTGT
CAGAAGTAAGTTGGCCGCAGTGTTATCACTCATGGTTATGGCAGCACTGCATAATTCTCTTACTGTCATG
CCATCCGTAAGATGCTTTTCTGTGACTGGTGAGTACTCAACCAAGTCATTCTGAGAATAGTGTATGCGGC
GACCGAGTTGCTCTTGCCCGGCGTCAATACGGGATAATACCGCGCCACATAGCAGAACTTTAAAAGTGCT
CATCATTGGAAAACGTTCTTCGGGGCGAAAACTCTCAAGGATCTTACCGCTGTTGAGATCCAGTTCGATG
TAACCCACTCGTGCACCCAACTGATCTTCAGCATCTTTTACTTTCACCAGCGTTTCTGGGTGAGCAAAAA
CAGGAAGGCAAAATGCCGCAAAAAAGGGAATAAGGGCGACACGGAAATGTTGAATACTCATACTCTTCCT
TTTTCAATATTATTGAAGCATTTATCAGGGTTATTGTCTCATGAGCGGATACATATTTGAATGTATTTAG
AAAAATAAACAAATAGGGGTTCCGCGCACATTTCCCCGAAAAGTGCCACCTGACGTC
